LOCUS       Exported 2737 bp ds-DNA circular SYN 13-MAY-2021
DEFINITION  For library amplification of fragment NH-8.
ACCESSION   .
VERSION     .
KEYWORDS    NH-8
SOURCE      synthetic DNA construct
  ORGANISM  synthetic DNA construct
REFERENCE   1 (bases 1 to 2737)
  AUTHORS   Gogolok S, Garcia-Diaz C, Pollard SM
  TITLE     STAR: a simple TAL effector assembly reaction using isothermal
            assembly.
  JOURNAL   Sci Rep. 2016 Sep 12;6:33209. doi: 10.1038/srep33209.
  PUBMED    27615025
REFERENCE   2 (bases 1 to 2737)
  AUTHORS   .
  TITLE     Direct Submission
  JOURNAL   Exported May 13, 2021 from SnapGene Server 1.1.58
            http://www.snapgene.com
FEATURES             Location/Qualifiers
     source          1..2737
                     /organism="synthetic DNA construct"
                     /mol_type="other DNA"
     primer_bind     278..300
                     /label=M13/pUC Forward
                     /note="In lacZ gene"
     primer_bind     292..309
                     /label=M13 Forward
                     /note="In lacZ gene. Also called M13-F20 or M13 (-21)
                     Forward"
     primer_bind     293..309
                     /label=M13 fwd
                     /note="common sequencing primer, one of multiple similar
                     variants"
     primer_bind     320..339
                     /label=T7
                     /note="T7 promoter, forward primer"
     promoter        320..338
                     /label=T7 promoter
                     /note="promoter for bacteriophage T7 RNA polymerase"
     primer_bind     complement(880..897)
                     /label=L4440
                     /note="L4440 vector, forward primer"
     rep_origin      complement(990..1578)
                     /direction=LEFT
                     /label=ori
                     /note="high-copy-number ColE1/pMB1/pBR322/pUC origin of
                     replication"
     primer_bind     complement(1070..1089)
                     /label=pBR322ori-F
                     /note="pBR322 origin, forward primer"
     CDS             complement(1749..2609)
                     /codon_start=1
                     /gene="bla"
                     /product="beta-lactamase"
                     /label=AmpR
                     /note="confers resistance to ampicillin, carbenicillin, and
                     related antibiotics"
                     /translation="MSIQHFRVALIPFFAAFCLPVFAHPETLVKVKDAEDQLGARVGYI
                     ELDLNSGKILESFRPEERFPMMSTFKVLLCGAVLSRIDAGQEQLGRRIHYSQNDLVEYS
                     PVTEKHLTDGMTVRELCSAAITMSDNTAANLLLTTIGGPKELTAFLHNMGDHVTRLDRW
                     EPELNEAIPNDERDTTMPVAMATTLRKLLTGELLTLASRQQLIDWMEADKVAGPLLRSA
                     LPAGWFIADKSGAGERGSRGIIAALGPDGKPSRIVVIYTTGSQATMDERNRQIAEIGAS
                     LIKHW"
     primer_bind     2372..2391
                     /label=Amp-R
                     /note="Ampicillin resistance gene, reverse primer"
     promoter        complement(2610..2714)
                     /gene="bla"
                     /label=AmpR promoter
ORIGIN
        1 ctaaattgta agcgttaata ttttgttaaa attcgcgtta aatttttgtt aaatcagctc
       61 attttttaac caataggccg aaatcggcaa aatcccttat aaatcaaaag aatagaccga
      121 gatagggttg agtggccgct acagggcgct cccattcgcc attcaggctg cgcaactgtt
      181 gggaagggcg tttcggtgcg ggcctcttcg ctattacgcc agctggcgaa agggggatgt
      241 gctgcaaggc gattaagttg ggtaacgcca gggttttccc agtcacgacg ttgtaaaacg
      301 acggccagtg agcgcgacgt aatacgactc actatagggc gaattggcgg aaggccgtca
      361 aggcctaggc gcgccatgag ctcgtatcct gcagttaacg cccgcacagg ttgttgcaat
      421 cgcgtcgaat cacgggggaa agcaagccct ggaaaccgtg caaaggttgt tgccggttct
      481 atgccaggat cacgggcttc agactcgaac aagcgggcgc tgctcgacgc actggccgaa
      541 gccatgctgg cggagtcgag aatcatagca cttcggtgcc gagagccgac gacgactggc
      601 gctcatttcg agtctgactg ggaatgcccg cagcttcagg caggcgctgc tcgcctaccg
      661 ccagcagagt ccaatggatc tcgaggaatt cactcctcag gtgcaggctg cctatcagga
      721 gtcccattgt gctggcgcgc tgcaggatac ggtacctctt aattaactgg cctcatgggc
      781 cttccgctca ctgcccgctt tccagtcggg aaacctgtcg tgccagctgc attaacatgg
      841 tcatagctgt ttccttgcgt attgggcgct ctccgcttcc tcgctcactg actcgctgcg
      901 ctcggtcgtt cgggtaaagc ctggggtgcc taatgagcaa aaggccagca aaaggccagg
      961 aaccgtaaaa aggccgcgtt gctggcgttt ttccataggc tccgcccccc tgacgagcat
     1021 cacaaaaatc gacgctcaag tcagaggtgg cgaaacccga caggactata aagataccag
     1081 gcgtttcccc ctggaagctc cctcgtgcgc tctcctgttc cgaccctgcc gcttaccgga
     1141 tacctgtccg cctttctccc ttcgggaagc gtggcgcttt ctcatagctc acgctgtagg
     1201 tatctcagtt cggtgtaggt cgttcgctcc aagctgggct gtgtgcacga accccccgtt
     1261 cagcccgacc gctgcgcctt atccggtaac tatcgtcttg agtccaaccc ggtaagacac
     1321 gacttatcgc cactggcagc agccactggt aacaggatta gcagagcgag gtatgtaggc
     1381 ggtgctacag agttcttgaa gtggtggcct aactacggct acactagaag aacagtattt
     1441 ggtatctgcg ctctgctgaa gccagttacc ttcggaaaaa gagttggtag ctcttgatcc
     1501 ggcaaacaaa ccaccgctgg tagcggtggt ttttttgttt gcaagcagca gattacgcgc
     1561 agaaaaaaag gatctcaaga agatcctttg atcttttcta cggggtctga cgctcagtgg
     1621 aacgaaaact cacgttaagg gattttggtc atgagattat caaaaaggat cttcacctag
     1681 atccttttaa attaaaaatg aagttttaaa tcaatctaaa gtatatatga gtaaacttgg
     1741 tctgacagtt accaatgctt aatcagtgag gcacctatct cagcgatctg tctatttcgt
     1801 tcatccatag ttgcctgact ccccgtcgtg tagataacta cgatacggga gggcttacca
     1861 tctggcccca gtgctgcaat gataccgcga gaaccacgct caccggctcc agatttatca
     1921 gcaataaacc agccagccgg aagggccgag cgcagaagtg gtcctgcaac tttatccgcc
     1981 tccatccagt ctattaattg ttgccgggaa gctagagtaa gtagttcgcc agttaatagt
     2041 ttgcgcaacg ttgttgccat tgctacaggc atcgtggtgt cacgctcgtc gtttggtatg
     2101 gcttcattca gctccggttc ccaacgatca aggcgagtta catgatcccc catgttgtgc
     2161 aaaaaagcgg ttagctcctt cggtcctccg atcgttgtca gaagtaagtt ggccgcagtg
     2221 ttatcactca tggttatggc agcactgcat aattctctta ctgtcatgcc atccgtaaga
     2281 tgcttttctg tgactggtga gtactcaacc aagtcattct gagaatagtg tatgcggcga
     2341 ccgagttgct cttgcccggc gtcaatacgg gataataccg cgccacatag cagaacttta
     2401 aaagtgctca tcattggaaa acgttcttcg gggcgaaaac tctcaaggat cttaccgctg
     2461 ttgagatcca gttcgatgta acccactcgt gcacccaact gatcttcagc atcttttact
     2521 ttcaccagcg tttctgggtg agcaaaaaca ggaaggcaaa atgccgcaaa aaagggaata
     2581 agggcgacac ggaaatgttg aatactcata ctcttccttt ttcaatatta ttgaagcatt
     2641 tatcagggtt attgtctcat gagcggatac atatttgaat gtatttagaa aaataaacaa
     2701 ataggggttc cgcgcacatt tccccgaaaa gtgccac
//
