[The description below was written by a language model from this plasmid's Addgene catalogue record and the feature table of its GenBank file.]
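Description:
NH-8 is a small (2,737 bp) synthetic storage plasmid built on the pMA backbone, a commercial gene-synthesis cloning vector. It belongs to a set of module plasmids for preparing TAL effector DNA-binding-domain libraries used in STAR, a TAL effector assembly reaction based on isothermal assembly. It is propagated in E. coli as a high-copy plasmid through a ColE1/pUC-type origin of replication. Selection is with ampicillin, by means of a beta-lactamase (bla) gene driven by its own promoter.

The payload is the synthetic fragment NH-8, and the stated purpose of the plasmid is to act as a template for library amplification of that fragment. The name suggests a TALE repeat module carrying the NH repeat-variable diresidue, which is generally associated with guanine recognition, designated for position 8 of an array. The record does not spell this out, however, and the insert is not annotated in the feature table. Its likely location is the unannotated stretch between the M13 forward/T7 region and the L4440 primer site, upstream of the origin, though its exact boundaries, length and any assembly overlaps are not given.

The remaining annotated features are standard backbone elements: M13 forward and T7 sequencing primer sites, a T7 promoter adjacent to the cloning region, and primer sites within the origin and the resistance gene. No eukaryotic promoter, reporter, tag or expression cassette is annotated, consistent with a plasmid that serves purely as a source of a DNA part. Amplified fragments from this and sibling plasmids would then be combined to build custom TALE DNA-binding domains for TALEN or other synthetic biology applications.
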