Addgene plasmid #87513: NH-8
Purpose: For library amplification of fragment NH-8
Depositing lab: Steve Pollard. Depositing organization: University of Edinburgh. Publication: STAR: a simple TAL effector assembly reaction using isothermal assembly. Gogolok S, Garcia-Diaz C, Pollard SM. Sci Rep. 2016 Sep 12;6:33209. doi: 10.1038/srep33209. PubMed 27615025.
Backbone
  Vector backbone: pMA
  Backbone manufacturer: Life Technologies
  Vector type: TALEN, Synthetic Biology ; TALE DBD library preparation
Growth in bacteria
  Bacterial resistance: Ampicillin, 100 μg/mL
  Growth temperature: 37°C
  Growth strain: DH5alpha
  Copy number: High Copy
Gene/Insert
  Gene/Insert name: NH-8
  Species: Synthetic
  Cloning method: Unknown
Terms and licenses: Academic/Nonprofit Terms; Industry Terms: Not Available to Industry
How to cite: NH-8 was a gift from Steve Pollard (Addgene plasmid # 87513 ; http://n2t.net/addgene:87513 ; RRID:Addgene_87513)
