>Addgene plasmid #87513 | NH-8 | depositor partial sequence | sequence record 170676 | NH-8 RVD flanked by BciVI sites
GTATCCTGCAGTTAACGCCCGCACAGGTTGTTGCAATCGCGTCGAATCACGGGGGAAAGCAAGCCCTGGA
AACCGTGCAAAGGTTGTTGCCGGTTCTATGCCAGGATCACGGGCTTCAGACTCGAACAAGCGGGCGCTGC
TCGACGCACTGGCCGAAGCCATGCTGGCGGAGTCGAGAATCATAGCACTTCGGTGCCGAGAGCCGACGAC
GACTGGCGCTCATTTCGAGTCTGACTGGGAATGCCCGCAGCTTCAGGCAGGCGCTGCTCGCCTACCGCCA
GCAGAGTCCAATGGATCTCGAGGAATTCACTCCTCAGGTGCAGGCTGCCTATCAGGAGTCCCATTGTGCT
GGCGCGCTGCAGGATAC
